Addgene plasmid #123758: MTK3a_005
Purpose: Encodes Mitochondria Targeting Sequence as a Type 3a part to be used in the MTK system
Depositing lab: Hana El-Samad. Depositing organization: University of California, San Francisco (UCSF). Publication: A Toolkit for Rapid Modular Construction of Biological Circuits in Mammalian Cells. Fonseca JP, Bonny AR, Kumar GR, Ng AH, Town J, Wu QC, Aslankoohi E, Chen SY, Dods G, Harrigan P, Osimiri LC, Kistler AL, El-Samad H. ACS Synth Biol. 2019 Nov 15;8(11):2593-2606. doi: 10.1021/acssynbio.9b00322. Epub 2019 Nov 5. PubMed 31686495.
Backbone
  Vector backbone: MTK0_027
  Vector type: Mammalian Expression
Growth in bacteria
  Bacterial resistance: Chloramphenicol, 25 μg/mL
  Growth temperature: 37°C
  Growth strain: DH5alpha
  Copy number: Unknown
Gene/Insert
  Gene/Insert name: MTS
  Species: Synthetic
  Cloning method: Restriction Enzyme; 5′ cloning site BsmBI (destroyed during cloning); 3′ cloning site BsmBI (destroyed during cloning)
Terms and licenses: Academic/Nonprofit Terms; Industry Terms: Not Available to Industry
Depositor comments: Type 3a parts are used for N-terminal coding sequences in the MTK system Please visit https://www.biorxiv.org/content/10.1101/506188v2 for BioRxiv preprint
How to cite: MTK3a_005 was a gift from Hana El-Samad (Addgene plasmid # 123758 ; http://n2t.net/addgene:123758 ; RRID:Addgene_123758)
