[The description below was written by a language model from this plasmid's Addgene catalogue record and pLannotate feature annotations shown in this document.]
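Description:
MTK3a_005 is a small part-storage plasmid (about 1.7 kb) from the Mammalian Toolkit (MTK), a hierarchical modular cloning system for assembling genetic circuits for mammalian cells. It is built on the MTK0_027 part-entry backbone and, although catalogued as a mammalian expression vector, it carries no mammalian promoter, polyadenylation signal or eukaryotic selection marker in the annotated sequence. It serves as a bacterial carrier for a single reusable DNA part. Propagation in E. coli relies on a high-copy ColE1/pUC-type origin of replication. Selection is by chloramphenicol, through the cat gene driven by its native promoter, and a phage lambda t0 terminator sits downstream of that cassette.

The payload is a mitochondrial targeting sequence (MTS), listed as synthetic. The feature annotation identifies it as a short fragment of roughly 75 nucleotides matching yeast COX4, a cytochrome c oxidase subunit, so it presumably corresponds to the N-terminal presequence that directs import into mitochondria. The part was inserted using BsmBI sites that were destroyed during cloning, as is typical when a part is domesticated into a Golden Gate entry vector. In the MTK scheme, Type 3a denotes an N-terminal coding-sequence position. The MTS is therefore meant to be combined with a downstream coding part, plus promoter and terminator parts from other toolkit plasmids, to build a transcription unit. The encoded fusion protein would be routed to mitochondria. The record does not describe the flanking overhangs or the enzyme used for the next assembly step.
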