Features (pLannotate 1.2.2; 5 found; start..end, strand, type, name):
     56..644     +  rep_origin     ori: high-copy-number ColE1/pMB1/pBR322/pUC origin of replication
    756..830     +  CDS            COX4 (fragment): COX4_YEAST - Experimental evidence at protein level: Swiss-Prot protein existence level 1. Component of the cytochrome c oxidase, the last enzyme in the mitochondrial electron transport chain which drives oxidative phosphorylation. The respiratory chain contains 3 multisubunit complexes succinate dehydrogenase (complex II, CII), ubiquinol- cytochrome c oxidoreductase (cytochrome b-c1 complex, complex III, CIII) and cytochrome c oxidase (complex IV, CIV), that cooperate to transfer electrons derived from NADH and succinate to molecular oxygen, creating an electrochemical gradient over the inner
    856..890     -  terminator     lambda t0 terminator: minimal transcription terminator from phage lambda (Scholtissek and Grosse, 1987)
    964..1620    -  CDS            cat: CAT_ECOLX - Experimental evidence at protein level: Swiss-Prot protein existence level 1. This enzyme is an effector of chloramphenicol resistance in bacteria. From Escherichia coli. This protein is used as a marker in many commonly used cloning vectors, such as pACYC184.
   1621..1718    -  promoter       cat promoter: promoter of the E. coli cat gene encoding chloramphenicol acetyltransferase
>Addgene plasmid #123758 | MTK3a_005 | addgene full sequence | sequence record 248717 | Addgene NGS Result
GTGAGTTTTCGTTCCACTGAGCGTCAGACCCCGTAGAAAAGATCAAAGGATCTTCTTGAGATCCTTTTTT
TCTGCGCGTAATCTGCTGCTTGCAAACAAAAAAACCACCGCTACCAGCGGTGGTTTGTTTGCCGGATCAA
GAGCTACCAACTCTTTTTCCGAAGGTAACTGGCTTCAGCAGAGCGCAGATACCAAATACTGTTCTTCTAG
TGTAGCCGTAGTTAGGCCACCACTTCAAGAACTCTGTAGCACCGCCTACATACCTCGCTCTGCTAATCCT
GTTACCAGTGGCTGCTGCCAGTGGCGATAAGTCGTGTCTTACCGGGTTGGACTCAAGACGATAGTTACCG
GATAAGGCGCAGCGGTCGGGCTGAACGGGGGGTTCGTGCACACAGCCCAGCTTGGAGCGAACGACCTACA
CCGAACTGAGATACCTACAGCGTGAGCTATGAGAAAGCGCCACGCTTCCCGAAGGGAGAAAGGCGGACAG
GTATCCGGTAAGCGGCAGGGTCGGAACAGGAGAGCGCACGAGGGAGCTTCCAGGGGGAAACGCCTGGTAT
CTTTATAGTCCTGTCGGGTTTCGCCACCTCTGACTTGAGCGTCGATTTTTGTGATGCTCGTCAGGGGGGC
GGAGCCTATGGAAAAACGCCAGCAACGCGGCCTTTTTACGGTTCCTGGCCTTTTGCTGGCCTTTTGCTCA
CATGTTCTTTCCTGCGTTATCCCCTGATTCTGTGGATAACCGTAGTCGGTCTCATATGCTGAGCCTGCGG
CAGAGCATCCGGTTCTTCAAGCCCGCCACCCGGACCCTGTGCAGCAGCCGGTACCTGCTGGTCGAGGGTT
CTTGAGACCAGACCAATAAAAAACGCCCGGCGGCAACCGAGCGTTCTGAACAAATCCAGATGGAGTTCTG
AGGTCATTACTGGATCTATCAACAGGAGTCCAAGCGAGCTCGATATCAAATTACGCCCCGCCCTGCCACT
CATCGCAGTACTGTTGTAATTCATTAAGCATTCTGCCGACATGGAAGCCATCACAAACGGCATGATGAAC
CTGAATCGCCAGCGGCATCAGCACCTTGTCGCCTTGCGTATAATATTTGCCCATGGTGAAAACGGGGGCG
AAGAAGTTGTCCATATTGGCCACGTTTAAATCAAAACTGGTGAAACTCACCCAGGGATTGGCTGAAACGA
AAAACATATTCTCAATAAACCCTTTAGGGAAATAGGCCAGGTTTTCACCGTAACACGCCACATCTTGCGA
ATATATGTGTAGAAACTGCCGGAAATCGTCGTGGTATTCACTCCAGAGCGATGAAAACGTTTCAGTTTGC
TCATGGAAAACGGTGTAACAAGGGTGAACACTATCCCATATCACCAGCTCACCGTCTTTCATTGCCATAC
GAAATTCCGGATGAGCATTCATCAGGCGGGCAAGAATGTGAATAAAGGCCGGATAAAACTTGTGCTTATT
TTTCTTTACGGTCTTTAAAAAGGCCGTAATATCCAGCTGAACGGTCTGGTTATAGGTACATTGAGCAACT
GACTGAAATGCCTCAAAATGTTCTTTACGATGCCATTGGGATATATCAACGGTGGTATATCCAGTGATTT
TTTTCTCCATTTTAGCTTCCTTAGCTCCTGAAAATCTCGATAACTCAAAAAATACGCCCGGTAGTGATCT
TATTTCATTATGGTGAAAGTTGGAACCTCTTACGTGCCCGATCAATCATGACCAAAATCCCTTAAC
